Addgene plasmid #116834: pHAGE-PTK2__NCR3
Purpose: Lentiviral expression of PTK2__NCR3 fusion
Depositing lab: Gordon Mills & Kenneth Scott. Depositing organization: Baylor College of Medicine. Publication: Systematic Functional Annotation of Somatic Mutations in Cancer. Ng PK, Li J, Jeong KJ, Shao S, Chen H, Tsang YH, Sengupta S, Wang Z, Bhavana VH, Tran R, Soewito S, Minussi DC, Moreno D, Kong K, Dogruluk T, Lu H, Gao J, Tokheim C, Zhou DC, Johnson AM, Zeng J, Ip CKM, Ju Z, Wester M, Yu S, Li Y, Vellano CP, Schultz N, Karchin R, Ding L, Lu Y, Cheung LWT, Chen K, Shaw KR, Meric-Bernstam F, Scott KL, Yi S, Sahni N, Liang H, Mills GB. Cancer Cell. 2018 Mar 12;33(3):450-462.e10. doi: 10.1016/j.ccell.2018.01.021. PubMed 29533785.
Backbone
  Vector backbone: pHAGE
  Vector type: Lentiviral
Growth in bacteria
  Bacterial resistance: Ampicillin, 100 μg/mL
  Growth temperature: 37°C
  Growth strain: Stbl3
  Copy number: High Copy
Gene/Insert
  Gene/Insert name: PTK2__NCR3
  Species: H. sapiens (human)
  Cloning method: Gateway Cloning
Terms and licenses: Academic/Nonprofit Terms; Industry Terms: Not Available to Industry
How to cite: pHAGE-PTK2__NCR3 was a gift from Gordon Mills & Kenneth Scott (Addgene plasmid # 116834 ; http://n2t.net/addgene:116834 ; RRID:Addgene_116834)
