[The description below was written by a language model from this plasmid's Addgene catalogue record and pLannotate feature annotations shown in this document.]
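Description:
pHAGE-PTK2__NCR3 is an HIV-1-derived lentiviral expression plasmid built on the pHAGE backbone to deliver a human PTK2–NCR3 gene fusion into mammalian cells. It is propagated in E. coli through a high-copy ColE1/pUC-type origin and selected with ampicillin via the β-lactamase gene; the record lists a recombination-deficient strain as host, which is typical for LTR-containing plasmids. The viral portion carries a truncated 5' LTR, the Ψ packaging signal with an adjoining gag fragment, the Rev response element, the cPPT/CTS and a U3-deleted, self-inactivating 3' LTR. The plasmid therefore supplies the packageable transfer genome, while the viral proteins must be provided separately.

Between the LTRs, the constitutive human EF-1α promoter drives the insert, which was introduced by Gateway cloning. The annotation shows a PTK2 (focal adhesion kinase) fragment followed by an NCR3 (natural killer cell receptor) fragment. An attB2 site lies between them, and attB1 and attB4 remnants flank the pair, which suggests the two fusion partners were assembled by multi-fragment Gateway recombination. A V5 epitope tag lies downstream of the insert, although the record does not confirm that it is in frame with the fusion. An EMCV IRES then links puromycin N-acetyltransferase to the same transcript, so transduced cells can be selected with puromycin, and a WPRE boosts transcript expression.

The construct comes from a study that systematically annotated the function of somatic alterations in cancer. It is intended for stable expression of this fusion in cell models to assess its functional effects.
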