Features (pLannotate 1.2.2; 29 found; start..end, strand, type, name):
    377..634     +  LTR            5' LTR (truncated): truncated 5' long terminal repeat (LTR) from HIV-1
    681..806     +  misc_feature   HIV-1 Ψ: packaging signal of human immunodeficiency virus type 1
    790..1128    +  CDS            HIV-1 gag (fragment): gag protein from human immunodeficiency virus 1; gag
   1303..1536    +  misc_feature   RRE: The Rev response element (RRE) of HIV-1 allows for Rev-dependent mRNA export from the nucleus to the cytoplasm.
   1913..2013    +  CDS            Rev (fragment): human immunodeficiency virus 1 (HIV-1) Rev protein; rev; enhances nuclear export of unspliced and incompletely spliced viral mRNAs
   2058..2175    +  misc_feature   cPPT/CTS: central polypurine tract and central termination sequence of HIV-1
   2223..3401    +  promoter       EF-1α promoter: strong constitutive promoter for human elongation factor EF-1α
   3422..3439    +  protein_bind   attB1 (fragment): mutant version of attB; core recombination site for the Gateway® BP reaction BP Clonase™
   3445..4311    +  CDS            PTK2 (fragment): FAK1_HUMAN - Also known as FAK, FAK1. Experimental evidence at protein level: Swiss-Prot protein existence level 1. [Isoform 6]: Isoform 6 (FRNK) does not contain a kinase domain and inhibits PTK2/FAK1 phosphorylation and signaling. Its enhanced expression can attenuate the nuclear accumulation of LPXN and limit its ability to enhance serum response factor (SRF)-dependent gene transcription. From Homo sapiens (Human).
   4315..4335    -  protein_bind   attB2: mutant version of attB; core recombination site for the Gateway® BP reaction BP Clonase™
   4339..4671    +  CDS            NCR3 (fragment): NCTR3_HUMAN - Also known as 1C7, LY117. Experimental evidence at protein level: Swiss-Prot protein existence level 1. Cell membrane receptor of natural killer/NK cells that is activated by binding of extracellular ligands including BAG6 and NCR3LG1. Stimulates NK cells cytotoxicity toward neighboring cells producing these ligands. It controls, for instance, NK cells cytotoxicity against tumor cells. Engagement of NCR3 by BAG6 also promotes myeloid dendritic cells (DC) maturation, both through killing DCs that did not acquire a mature phenotype, and inducing the release by NK cells of TNFA and
   4679..4697    -  protein_bind   attB4 (fragment): mutant version of attB; core recombination site for the Gateway® BP reaction BP Clonase™
   4753..4794    +  CDS            V5 tag: epitope tag from simian virus 5
   4919..5381    +  misc_feature   IRES: internal ribosome entry site (IRES) of the encephalomyocarditis virus (EMCV)
   5395..5992    +  CDS            PuroR (fragment): puromycin N-acetyltransferase; pac from Streptomyces; confers resistance to puromycin
   6008..6596    +  misc_feature   WPRE: woodchuck hepatitis virus posttranscriptional regulatory element
   6604..6669    +  CDS            nef (fragment): NEF_HV1Z2 - Experimental evidence at protein level: Swiss-Prot protein existence level 1. Extracellular Nef protein targets CD4(+) T-lymphocytes for apoptosis by interacting with CXCR4 surface receptors. From Human immunodeficiency virus type 1 group M subtype D (isolate Z2/CDC-Z34) (HIV-1).
   6671..6904    +  LTR            3' LTR (ΔU3): self-inactivating 3' long terminal repeat (LTR) from HIV-1
   7109..7213    +  promoter       AmpR promoter: bla
   7214..8074    +  CDS            AmpR: β-lactamase; bla; confers resistance to ampicillin, carbenicillin, and related antibiotics
   8245..8833    +  rep_origin     ori: high-copy-number ColE1/pMB1/pBR322/pUC origin of replication
   9016..9070    +  CDS            lacI (fragment): lac repressor; lacI; The lac repressor binds to the lac operator to inhibit transcription in E. coli. This inhibition can be relieved by adding lactose or isopropyl-β-D-thiogalactopyranoside (IPTG).
   9076..9169    +  rep_origin     SV40 ori (fragment): SV40 origin of replication
   9194..9231    +  CDS            lacI (fragment): lac repressor; lacI; The lac repressor binds to the lac operator to inhibit transcription in E. coli. This inhibition can be relieved by adding lactose or isopropyl-β-D-thiogalactopyranoside (IPTG).
   9244..9265    +  protein_bind   CAP binding site: CAP binding activates transcription in the presence of cAMP. E. coli catabolite activator protein
   9280..9310    +  promoter       lac promoter: promoter for the E. coli lac operon
   9318..9334    +  protein_bind   lac operator: The lac repressor binds to the lac operator to inhibit transcription in E. coli. This inhibition can be relieved by adding lactose or isopropyl-β-D-thiogalactopyranoside (IPTG). lac repressor encoded by lacI
   9368..9451    +  polyA_signal   SV40 poly(A) signal (fragment): SV40 polyadenylation signal
   9618..329     +  CDS            nef (fragment) (across the origin): NEF_HV1BR - Experimental evidence at protein level: Swiss-Prot protein existence level 1. Extracellular Nef protein targets CD4(+) T-lymphocytes for apoptosis by interacting with CXCR4 surface receptors (PubMed:14990729). From Human immunodeficiency virus type 1 group M subtype B (isolate BRU/LAI) (HIV-1).
>Addgene plasmid #116834 | pHAGE-PTK2__NCR3 | addgene full sequence | sequence record 241709 | Addgene NGS Result
TGGAAGGGCTAATTCACTCCCAAAGAAGACAAGATATCCTTGATCTGTGGATCTACCACACACAAGGCTA
CTTCCCTGATTAGCAGAACTACACACCAGGGCCAGGGGTCAGATATCCACTGACCTTTGGATGGTGCTAC
AAGCTAGTACCAGTTGAGCCAGATAAGGTAGAAGAGGCCAATAAAGGAGAGAACACCAGCTTGTTACACC
CTGTGAGCCTGCATGGGATGGATGACCCGGAGAGAGAAGTGTTAGAGTGGAGGTTTGACAGCCGCCTAGC
ATTTCATCACGTGGCCCGAGAGCTGCATCCGGAGTACTTCAAGAACTGCTGATATCGAGCTTGCTACAAG
GGACTTTCCGCTGGGGACTTTCCAGGGAGGCGTGGCCTGGGCGGGACTGGGGAGTGGCGAGCCCTCAGAT
CCTGCATATAAGCAGCTGCTTTTTGCCTGTACTGGGTCTCTCTGGTTAGACCAGATCTGAGCCTGGGAGC
TCTCTGGCTAACTAGGGAACCCACTGCTTAAGCCTCAATAAAGCTTGCCTTGAGTGCTTCAAGTAGTGTG
TGCCCGTCTGTTGTGTGACTCTGGTAACTAGAGATCCCTCAGACCCTTTTAGTCAGTGTGGAAAATCTCT
AGCAGTGGCGCCCGAACAGGGACTTGAAAGCGAAAGGGAAACCAGAGGAGCTCTCTCGACGCAGGACTCG
GCTTGCTGAAGCGCGCACGGCAAGAGGCGAGGGGCGGCGACTGGTGAGTACGCCAAAAATTTTGACTAGC
GGAGGCTAGAAGGAGAGAGATGGGTGCGAGAGCGTCAGTATTAAGCGGGGGAGAATTAGATCGCGATGGG
AAAAAATTCGGTTAAGGCCAGGGGGAAAGAAAAAATATAAATTAAAACATATAGTATGGGCAAGCAGGGA
GCTAGAACGATTCGCAGTTAATCCTGGCCTGTTAGAAACATCAGAAGGCTGTAGACAAATACTGGGACAG
CTACAACCATCCCTTCAGACAGGATCAGAAGAACTTAGATCATTATATAATACAGTAGCAACCCTCTATT
GTGTGCATCAAAGGATAGAGATAAAAGACACCAAGGAAGCTTTAGACAAGATAGAGGAAGAGCAAAACAA
AAGTAAGACCACCGCACAGCAAGCGGCCGGCCGCTGATCTTCAGACCTGGAGGAGGAGATATGAGGGACA
ATTGGAGAAGTGAATTATATAAATATAAAGTAGTAAAAATTGAACCATTAGGAGTAGCACCCACCAAGGC
AAAGAGAAGAGTGGTGCAGAGAGAAAAAAGAGCAGTGGGAATAGGAGCTTTGTTCCTTGGGTTCTTGGGA
GCAGCAGGAAGCACTATGGGCGCAGCGTCAATGACGCTGACGGTACAGGCCAGACAATTATTGTCTGGTA
TAGTGCAGCAGCAGAACAATTTGCTGAGGGCTATTGAGGCGCAACAGCATCTGTTGCAACTCACAGTCTG
GGGCATCAAGCAGCTCCAGGCAAGAATCCTGGCTGTGGAAAGATACCTAAAGGATCAACAGCTCCTGGGG
ATTTGGGGTTGCTCTGGAAAACTCATTTGCACCACTGCTGTGCCTTGGAATGCTAGTTGGAGTAATAAAT
CTCTGGAACAGATTTGGAATCACACGACCTGGATGGAGTGGGACAGAGAAATTAACAATTACACAAGCTT
AATACACTCCTTAATTGAAGAATCGCAAAACCAGCAAGAAAAGAATGAACAAGAATTATTGGAATTAGAT
AAATGGGCAAGTTTGTGGAATTGGTTTAACATAACAAATTGGCTGTGGTATATAAAATTATTCATAATGA
TAGTAGGAGGCTTGGTAGGTTTAAGAATAGTTTTTGCTGTACTTTCTATAGTGAATAGAGTTAGGCAGGG
ATATTCACCATTATCGTTTCAGACCCACCTCCCAACCCCGAGGGGACCCGACAGGCCCGAAGGAATAGAA
GAAGAAGGTGGAGAGAGAGACAGAGACAGATCCATTCGATTAGTGAACGGATCTCGACGGTATCGCCGAA
TTCACAAATGGCAGTATTCATCCACAATTTTAAAAGAAAAGGGGGGATTGGGGGGTACAGTGCAGGGGAA
AGAATAGTAGACATAATAGCAACAGACATACAAACTAAAGAATTACAAAAACAAATTACAAAAATTCAAA
ATTTTCGGGTTTATTACAGGGACAGCAGAGATCCAGTTTGGACTAGTCGTGAGGCTCCGGTGCCCGTCAG
TGGGCAGAGCGCACATCGCCCACAGTCCCCGAGAAGTTGGGGGGAGGGGTCGGCAATTGAACCGGTGCCT
AGAGAAGGTGGCGCGGGGTAAACTGGGAAAGTGATGTCGTGTACTGGCTCCGCCTTTTTCCCGAGGGTGG
GGGAGAACCGTATATAAGTGCAGTAGTCGCCGTGAACGTTCTTTTTCGCAACGGGTTTGCCGCCAGAACA
CAGGTAAGTGCCGTGTGTGGTTCCCGCGGGCCTGGCCTCTTTACGGGTTATGGCCCTTGCGTGCCTTGAA
TTACTTCCACCTGGCTGCAGTACGTGATTCTTGATCCCGAGCTTCGGGTTGGAAGTGGGTGGGAGAGTTC
GAGGCCTTGCGCTTAAGGAGCCCCTTCGCCTCGTGCTTGAGTTGAGGCCTGGCCTGGGCGCTGGGGCCGC
CGCGTGCGAATCTGGTGGCACCTTCGCGCCTGTCTCGCTGCTTTCGATAAGTCTCTAGCCATTTAAAATT
TTTGATGACCTGCTGCGACGCTTTTTTTCTGGCAAGATAGTCTTGTAAATGCGGGCCAAGATCTGCACAC
TGGTATTTCGGTTTTTGGGGCCGCGGGCGGCGACGGGGCCCGTGCGTCCCAGCGCACATGTTCGGCGAGG
CGGGGCCTGCGAGCGCGGCCACCGAGAATCGGACGGGGGTAGTCTCAAGCTGGCCGGCCTGCTCTGGTGC
CTGGCCTCGCGCCGCCGTGTATCGCCCCGCCCTGGGCGGCAAGGCTGGCCCGGTCGGCACCAGTTGCGTG
AGCGGAAAGATGGCCGCTTCCCGGCCCTGCTGCAGGGAGCTCAAAATGGAGGACGCGGCGCTCGGGAGAG
CGGGCGGGTGAGTCACCCACACAAAGGAAAAGGGCCTTTCCGTCCTCAGCCGTCGCTTCATGTGACTCCA
CGGAGTACCGGGCGCCGTCCAGGCACCTCGATTAGTTCTCGAGCTTTTGGAGTACGTCGTCTTTAGGTTG
GGGGGAGGGGTTTTATGCGATGGAGTTTCCCCACACTGAGTGGGTGGAGACTGAAGTTAGGCCAGCTTGG
CACTTGATGTAATTCTCCTTGGAATTTGCCCTTTTTGAGTTTGGATCTTGGTTCATTCTCAAGCCTCAGA
CAGTGGTTCAAAGTTTTTTTCTTCCATTTCAGGTGTCGTGAAGCGGCCCTGCAGATATCAACAAGTTTGT
ACAAAAAAGTTGGCATGGCAGCTGCTTACCTTGACCCCAACTTGAATCACACACCAAATTCGAGTACTAA
GACTCACCTGGGTACTGGTATGGAACGTTCTCCTGGTGCAATGGAGCGAGTATTAAAGGTCTTTCATTAT
TTTGAAAGCAATAGTGAGCCAACCACCTGGGCCAGTATTATCAGGCATGGAGATGCTACTGATGTCAGGG
GCATCATTCAGAAGATAGTGGACAGTCACAAAGTAAAGCATGTGGCCTGCTATGGATTCCGCCTCAGTCA
CCTGCGGTCAGAGGAGGTTCACTGGCTTCACGTGGATATGGGCGTCTCCAGTGTGAGGGAGAAGTATGAG
CTTGCTCACCCACCAGAGGAGTGGAAATATGAATTGAGAATTCGTTATTTGCCAAAAGGATTTCTAAACC
AGTTTACTGAAGATAAGCCAACTTTGAATTTCTTCTATCAACAGGTGAAGAGCGATTATATGTTAGAGAT
AGCTGATCAAGTGGACCAGGAAATTGCTTTGAAGTTGGGTTGTCTAGAAATACGGCGATCATACTGGGAG
ATGCGGGGCAATGCACTAGAAAAGAAGTCTAACTATGAAGTATTAGAAAAAGATGTTGGTTTAAAGCGAT
TTTTTCCTAAGAGTTTACTGGATTCTGTCAAGGCCAAAACACTAAGAAAACTGATCCAACAAACATTTAG
ACAATTTGCCAACCTTAATAGAGAAGAAAGTATTCTGAAATTCTTTGAGATCCTGTCTCCAGTCTACAGA
TTTGATAAGGAATGCTTCAAGTGTGCTCTTGGTTCAAGCTGGATTATTTCAGTGGAACTGGCAATCGGCC
CAGAAGAAGGAATCAGTTACCTAACGGACAAGGGCTGCAATTCCCAGCTTTCTTGTACAAAGTGGTTCGC
TGAGCTGCACATCCGGGACGTGCGAGGCCATGACGCCAGCATCTACGTGTGCAGAGTGGAGGTGCTGGGC
CTTGGTGTCGGGACAGGGAATGGGACTCGGCTGGTGGTGGAGAAAGAACATCCTCAGCTAGGGGCTGGTA
CAGTCCTCCTCCTTCGGGCTGGATTCTATGCTGTCAGCTTTCTCTCTGTGGCCGTGGGCAGCACCGTCTA
TTACCAGGGCAAATGTCTGACCTGGAAAGGTCCAAGAAGGCAGCTGCCGGCTGTGGTCCCAGCGCCCCTC
CCACCACCATGTGGGAGCTCAGCACATCTGCTTCCCCCAGTCCCAGGAGGCTGACACCCAACTTTTCTAT
ACAAAGTGGTTGATATCCAGCACAGTGGCGGCCGCTCGAGTCTAGAGGGCCCGCGGTTCGAAGGTAAGCC
TATCCCTAACCCTCTCCTCGGTCTCGATTCTACGCGTACCGGTTAGTAATGAGATCCCTCCCCCCCCCTA
ACGTTACTGGCCGAAGCCGCTTGGAATAAGGCCGGTGTGCGTTTGTCTATATGTTATTTTCCACCATATT
GCCGTCTTTTGGCAATGTGAGGGCCCGGAAACCTGGCCCTGTCTTCTTGACGAGCATTCCTAGGGGTCTT
TCCCCTCTCGCCAAAGGAATGCAAGGTCTGTTGAATGTCGTGAAGGAAGCAGTTCCTCTGGAAGCTTCTT
GAAGACAAACAACGTCTGTAGCGACCCTTTGCAGGCAGCGGAACCCCCCACCTGGCGACAGGTGCCTCTG
CGGCCAAAAGCCACGTGTATAAGATACACCTGCAAAGGCGGCACAACCCCAGTGCCACGTTGTGAGTTGG
ATAGTTGTGGAAAGAGTCAAATGGCTCTCCTCAAGCGTATTCAACAAGGGGCTGAAGGATGCCCAGAAGG
TACCCCATTGTATGGGATCTGATCTGGGGCCTCGGTGCACATGCTTTACATGTGTTTAGTCGAGGTTAAA
AAAACGTCTAGGCCCCCCGAACCACGGGGACGTGGTTTTCCTTTGAAAAACACGATGATAATATGGCCAC
ACATATGACCGAGTACAAGCCCACGGTGCGCCTCGCCACCCGCGACGACGTCCCCAGGGCCGTACGCACC
CTCGCCGCCGCGTTCGCCGACTACCCCGCCACGCGCCACACCGTCGATCCGGACCGCCACATCGAGCGGG
TCACCGAGCTGCAAGAACTCTTCCTCACGCGCGTCGGGCTCGACATCGGCAAGGTGTGGGTCGCGGACGA
CGGCGCCGCGGTGGCGGTCTGGACCACGCCGGAGAGCGTCGAAGCGGGGGCGGTGTTCGCCGAGATCGGC
CCGCGCATGGCCGAGTTGAGCGGTTCCCGGCTGGCCGCGCAGCAACAGATGGAAGGCCTCCTGGCGCCGC
ACCGGCCCAAGGAGCCCGCGTGGTTCCTGGCCACCGTCGGCGTCTCGCCCGACCACCAGGGCAAGGGTCT
GGGCAGCGCCGTCGTGCTCCCCGGAGTGGAGGCGGCCGAGCGCGCCGGGGTGCCCGCCTTCCTGGAGACC
TCCGCGCCCCGCAACCTCCCCTTCTACGAGCGGCTCGGCTTCACCGTCACCGCCGACGTCGAGGTGCCCG
AAGGACCGCGCACCTGGTGCATGACCCGCAAGCCCGGTGCCTAAATCGATAGATCCTAATCAACCTCTGG
ATTACAAAATTTGTGAAAGATTGACTGGTATTCTTAACTATGTTGCTCCTTTTACGCTATGTGGATACGC
TGCTTTAATGCCTTTGTATCATGCTATTGCTTCCCGTATGGCTTTCATTTTCTCCTCCTTGTATAAATCC
TGGTTGCTGTCTCTTTATGAGGAGTTGTGGCCCGTTGTCAGGCAACGTGGCGTGGTGTGCACTGTGTTTG
CTGACGCAACCCCCACTGGTTGGGGCATTGCCACCACCTGTCAGCTCCTTTCCGGGACTTTCGCTTTCCC
CCTCCCTATTGCCACGGCGGAACTCATCGCCGCCTGCCTTGCCCGCTGCTGGACAGGGGCTCGGCTGTTG
GGCACTGACAATTCCGTGGTGTTGTCGGGGAAATCATCGTCCTTTCCTTGGCTGCTCGCCTGTGTTGCCA
CCTGGATTCTGCGCGGGACGTCCTTCTGCTACGTCCCTTCGGCCCTCAATCCAGCGGACCTTCCTTCCCG
CGGCCTGCTGCCGGCTCTGCGGCCTCTTCCGCGTCTTCGCCTTCGCCCTCAGACGAGTCGGATCTCCCTT
TGGGCCGCCTCCCCGCCTGAGATCCTTTAAGACCAATGACTTACAAGGCAGCTGTAGATCTTAGCCACTT
TTTAAAAGAAAAGGGGGGACTGGAAGGGCTAATTCACTCCCAACGAAGACAAGATCTGCTTTTTGCTTGT
ACTGGGTCTCTCTGGTTAGACCAGATCTGAGCCTGGGAGCTCTCTGGCTAACTAGGGAACCCACTGCTTA
AGCCTCAATAAAGCTTGCCTTGAGTGCTTCAAGTAGTGTGTGCCCGTCTGTTGTGTGACTCTGGTAACTA
GAGATCCCTCAGACCCTTTTAGTCAGTGTGGAAAATCTCTAGCAGTAGTAGTTCATGTCATCTTATTATT
CAGTATTTATAACTTGCAAAGAAATGAATATCAGAGAGTGAGAGGCCCGGGTTAATTAAGGAAAGGGCTA
GATCATTCTTGAAGACGAAAGGGCCTCGTGATACGCCTATTTTTATAGGTTAATGTCATGATAATAATGG
TTTCTTAGACGTCAGGTGGCACTTTTCGGGGAAATGTGCGCGGAACCCCTATTTGTTTATTTTTCTAAAT
ACATTCAAATATGTATCCGCTCATGAGACAATAACCCTGATAAATGCTTCAATAATATTGAAAAAGGAAG
AGTATGAGTATTCAACATTTCCGTGTCGCCCTTATTCCCTTTTTTGCGGCATTTTGCCTTCCTGTTTTTG
CTCACCCAGAAACGCTGGTGAAAGTAAAAGATGCTGAAGATCAGTTGGGTGCACGAGTGGGTTACATCGA
ACTGGATCTCAACAGCGGTAAGATCCTTGAGAGTTTTCGCCCCGAAGAACGTTTTCCAATGATGAGCACT
TTTAAAGTTCTGCTATGTGGCGCGGTATTATCCCGTGTTGACGCCGGGCAAGAGCAACTCGGTCGCCGCA
TACACTATTCTCAGAATGACTTGGTTGAGTACTCACCAGTCACAGAAAAGCATCTTACGGATGGCATGAC
AGTAAGAGAATTATGCAGTGCTGCCATAACCATGAGTGATAACACTGCGGCCAACTTACTTCTGACAACG
ATCGGAGGACCGAAGGAGCTAACCGCTTTTTTGCACAACATGGGGGATCATGTAACTCGCCTTGATCGTT
GGGAACCGGAGCTGAATGAAGCCATACCAAACGACGAGCGTGACACCACGATGCCTGTAGCAATGGCAAC
AACGTTGCGCAAACTATTAACTGGCGAACTACTTACTCTAGCTTCCCGGCAACAATTAATAGACTGGATG
GAGGCGGATAAAGTTGCAGGACCACTTCTGCGCTCGGCCCTTCCGGCTGGCTGGTTTATTGCTGATAAAT
CTGGAGCCGGTGAGCGTGGGTCTCGCGGTATCATTGCAGCACTGGGGCCAGATGGTAAGCCCTCCCGTAT
CGTAGTTATCTACACGACGGGGAGTCAGGCAACTATGGATGAACGAAATAGACAGATCGCTGAGATAGGT
GCCTCACTGATTAAGCATTGGTAACTGTCAGACCAAGTTTACTCATATATACTTTAGATTGATTTAAAAC
TTCATTTTTAATTTAAAAGGATCTAGGTGAAGATCCTTTTTGATAATCTCATGACCAAAATCCCTTAACG
TGAGTTTTCGTTCCACTGAGCGTCAGACCCCGTAGAAAAGATCAAAGGATCTTCTTGAGATCCTTTTTTT
CTGCGCGTAATCTGCTGCTTGCAAACAAAAAAACCACCGCTACCAGCGGTGGTTTGTTTGCCGGATCAAG
AGCTACCAACTCTTTTTCCGAAGGTAACTGGCTTCAGCAGAGCGCAGATACCAAATACTGTTCTTCTAGT
GTAGCCGTAGTTAGGCCACCACTTCAAGAACTCTGTAGCACCGCCTACATACCTCGCTCTGCTAATCCTG
TTACCAGTGGCTGCTGCCAGTGGCGATAAGTCGTGTCTTACCGGGTTGGACTCAAGACGATAGTTACCGG
ATAAGGCGCAGCGGTCGGGCTGAACGGGGGGTTCGTGCACACAGCCCAGCTTGGAGCGAACGACCTACAC
CGAACTGAGATACCTACAGCGTGAGCTATGAGAAAGCGCCACGCTTCCCGAAGGGAGAAAGGCGGACAGG
TATCCGGTAAGCGGCAGGGTCGGAACAGGAGAGCGCACGAGGGAGCTTCCAGGGGGAAACGCCTGGTATC
TTTATAGTCCTGTCGGGTTTCGCCACCTCTGACTTGAGCGTCGATTTTTGTGATGCTCGTCAGGGGGGCG
GAGCCTATGGAAAAACGCCAGCAACGCGGCCTTTTTACGGTTCCTGGCCTTTTGCTGGCCTTTTGCTCAC
ATGTTCTTTCCTGCGTTATCCCCTGATTCTGTGGATAACCGTATTACCGCCTTTGAGTGAGCTGATACCG
CTCGCCGCAGCCGAACGACCGAGCGCAGCGAGTCAGTGAGCGAGGAAGCGGAAGAGCGCCCAATACGCAA
ACCGCCTCTCCCCGCGCGTTGGCCGATTCATTAATGCAGCAAGCTCATGGCTGACTAATTTTTTTTATTT
ATGCAGAGGCCGAGGCCGCCTCGGCCTCTGAGCTATTCCAGAAGTAGTGAGGAGGCTTTTTTGGAGGCCT
AGGCTTTTGCAAAAAGCTCCCCGTGGCACGACAGGTTTCCCGACTGGAAAGCGGGCAGTGAGCGCAACGC
AATTAATGTGAGTTAGCTCACTCATTAGGCACCCCAGGCTTTACACTTTATGCTTCCGGCTCGTATGTTG
TGTGGAATTGTGAGCGGATAACAATTTCACACAGGAAACAGCTATGACATGATTACGAATTTCACAAATA
AAGCATTTTTTTCACTGCATTCTAGTTGTGGTTTGTCCAAACTCATCAATGTATCTTATCATGTCTGGAT
CAACTGGATAACTCAAGCTAACCAAAATCATCCCAAACTTCCCACCCCATACCCTATTACCACTGCCAAT
TACCTGTGGTTTCATTTACTCTAAACCTGTGATTCCTCTGAATTATTTTCATTTTAAAGAAATTGTATTT
GTTAAATATGTACTACAAACTTAGTAGT
