>Addgene plasmid #116834 | pHAGE-PTK2__NCR3 | depositor partial sequence | sequence record 219710 | insert
ATGGCAGCTGCTTACCTTGACCCCAACTTGAATCACACACCAAATTCGAGTACTAAGACTCACCTGGGTA
CTGGTATGGAACGTTCTCCTGGTGCAATGGAGCGAGTATTAAAGGTCTTTCATTATTTTGAAAGCAATAG
TGAGCCAACCACCTGGGCCAGTATTATCAGGCATGGAGATGCTACTGATGTCAGGGGCATCATTCAGAAG
ATAGTGGACAGTCACAAAGTAAAGCATGTGGCCTGCTATGGATTCCGCCTCAGTCACCTGCGGTCAGAGG
AGGTTCACTGGCTTCACGTGGATATGGGCGTCTCCAGTGTGAGGGAGAAGTATGAGCTTGCTCACCCACC
AGAGGAGTGGAAATATGAATTGAGAATTCGTTATTTGCCAAAAGGATTTCTAAACCAGTTTACTGAAGAT
AAGCCAACTTTGAATTTCTTCTATCAACAGGTGAAGAGCGATTATATGTTAGAGATAGCTGATCAAGTGG
ACCAGGAAATTGCTTTGAAGTTGGGTTGTCTAGAAATACGGCGATCATACTGGGAGATGCGGGGCAATGC
ACTAGAAAAGAAGTCTAACTATGAAGTATTAGAAAAAGATGTTGGTTTAAAGCGATTTTTTCCTAAGAGT
TTACTGGATTCTGTCAAGGCCAAAACACTAAGAAAACTGATCCAACAAACATTTAGACAATTTGCCAACC
TTAATAGAGAAGAAAGTATTCTGAAATTCTTTGAGATCCTGTCTCCAGTCTACAGATTTGATAAGGAATG
CTTCAAGTGTGCTCTTGGTTCAAGCTGGATTATTTCAGTGGAACTGGCAATCGGCCCAGAAGAAGGAATC
AGTTACCTAACGGACAAGGGCTGCAATTCCCAGCTTTCTTGTACAAAGTGGTTCGCTGAGCTGCACATCC
GGGACGTGCGAGGCCATGACGCCAGCATCTACGTGTGCAGAGTGGAGGTGCTGGGCCTTGGTGTCGGGAC
AGGGAATGGGACTCGGCTGGTGGTGGAGAAAGAACATCCTCAGCTAGGGGCTGGTACAGTCCTCCTCCTT
CGGGCTGGATTCTATGCTGTCAGCTTTCTCTCTGTGGCCGTGGGCAGCACCGTCTATTACCAGGGCAAAT
GTCTGACCTGGAAAGGTCCAAGAAGGCAGCTGCCGGCTGTGGTCCCAGCGCCCCTCCCACCACCATGTGG
GAGCTCAGCACATCTGCTTCCCCCAGTCCCAGGAGGCTGA
